>Addgene plasmid #170932 | EF1A_Hygro_P2A_RUNX1_N69Y_Barcode | addgene full sequence | sequence record 336113 | Addgene NGS Result
TCTCTCGACGCAGGACTCGGCTTGCTGAAGCGCGCACGGCAAGAGGCGAGGGGCGGCGACTGGTGAGTAC
GCCAAAAATTTTGACTAGCGGAGGCTAGAAGGAGAGAGATGGGTGCGAGAGCGTCAGTATTAAGCGGGGG
AGAATTAGATCGCGATGGGAAAAAATTCGGTTAAGGCCAGGGGGAAAGAAAAAATATAAATTAAAACATA
TAGTATGGGCAAGCAGGGAGCTAGAACGATTCGCAGTTAATCCTGGCCTGTTAGAAACATCAGAAGGCTG
TAGACAAATACTGGGACAGCTACAACCATCCCTTCAGACAGGATCAGAAGAACTTAGATCATTATATAAT
ACAGTAGCAACCCTCTATTGTGTGCATCAAAGGATAGAGATAAAAGACACCAAGGAAGCTTTAGACAAGA
TAGAGGAAGAGCAAAACAAAAGTAAGACCACCGCACAGCAAGCGGCCGCTGATCTTCAGACCTGGAGGAG
GAGATATGAGGGACAATTGGAGAAGTGAATTATATAAATATAAAGTAGTAAAAATTGAACCATTAGGAGT
AGCACCCACCAAGGCAAAGAGAAGAGTGGTGCAGAGAGAAAAAAGAGCAGTGGGAATAGGAGCTTTGTTC
CTTGGGTTCTTGGGAGCAGCAGGAAGCACTATGGGCGCAGCGTCAATGACGCTGACGGTACAGGCCAGAC
AATTATTGTCTGGTATAGTGCAGCAGCAGAACAATTTGCTGAGGGCTATTGAGGCGCAACAGCATCTGTT
GCAACTCACAGTCTGGGGCATCAAGCAGCTCCAGGCAAGAATCCTGGCTGTGGAAAGATACCTAAAGGAT
CAACAGCTCCTGGGGATTTGGGGTTGCTCTGGAAAACTCATTTGCACCACTGCTGTGCCTTGGAATGCTA
GTTGGAGTAATAAATCTCTGGAACAGATTTGGAATCACACGACCTGGATGGAGTGGGACAGAGAAATTAA
CAATTACACAAGCTTAATACACTCCTTAATTGAAGAATCGCAAAACCAGCAAGAAAAGAATGAACAAGAA
TTATTGGAATTAGATAAATGGGCAAGTTTGTGGAATTGGTTTAACATAACAAATTGGCTGTGGTATATAA
AATTATTCATAATGATAGTAGGAGGCTTGGTAGGTTTAAGAATAGTTTTTGCTGTACTTTCTATAGTGAA
TAGAGTTAGGCAGGGATATTCACCATTATCGTTTCAGACCCACCTCCCAACCCCGAGGGGACCCGACAGG
CCCGAAGGAATAGAAGAAGAAGGTGGAGAGAGAGACAGAGACAGATCCATTCGATTAGTGAACGGATCGG
CACTGCGTGCGCCAATTCTGCAGACAAATGGCAGTATTCATCCACAATTTTAAAAGAAAAGGGGGGATTG
GGGGGTACAGTGCAGGGGAAAGAATAGTAGACATAATAGCAACAGACATACAAACTAAAGAATTACAAAA
ACAAATTACAAAAATTCAAAATTTTCGGGTTTATTACAGGGACAGCAGAGATCCAGTTTGGTTAATTAAT
CGATAAGCTTTGCAAAGATGGATAAAGTTTTAAACAGAGAGGAATCTTTGCAGCTAATGGACCTTCTAGG
TCTTGAAAGGAGTGGGAATTGGCTCCGGTGCCCGTCAGTGGGCAGAGCGCACATCGCCCACAGTCCCCGA
GAAGTTGGGGGGAGGGGTCGGCAATTGAACCGGTGCCTAGAGAAGGTGGCGCGGGGTAAACTGGGAAAGT
GATGTCGTGTACTGGCTCCGCCTTTTTCCCGAGGGTGGGGGAGAACCGTATATAAGTGCAGTAGTCGCCG
TGAACGTTCTTTTTCGCAACGGGTTTGCCGCCAGAACACAGGTAAGTGCCGTGTGTGGTTCCCGCGGGCC
TGGCCTCTTTACGGGTTATGGCCCTTGCGTGCCTTGAATTACTTCCACCTGGCTGCAGTACGTGATTCTT
GATCCCGAGCTTCGGGTTGGAAGTGGGTGGGAGAGTTCGAGGCCTTGCGCTTAAGGAGCCCCTTCGCCTC
GTGCTTGAGTTGAGGCCTGGCCTGGGCGCTGGGGCCGCCGCGTGCGAATCTGGTGGCACCTTCGCGCCTG
TCTCGCTGCTTTCGATAAGTCTCTAGCCATTTAAAATTTTTGATGACCTGCTGCGACGCTTTTTTTCTGG
CAAGATAGTCTTGTAAATGCGGGCCAAGATCTGCACACTGGTATTTCGGTTTTTGGGGCCGCGGGCGGCG
ACGGGGCCCGTGCGTCCCAGCGCACATGTTCGGCGAGGCGGGGCCTGCGAGCGCGGCCACCGAGAATCGG
ACGGGGGTAGTCTCAAGCTGGCCGGCCTGCTCTGGTGCCTGGCCTCGCGCCGCCGTGTATCGCCCCGCCC
TGGGCGGCAAGGCTGGCCCGGTCGGCACCAGTTGCGTGAGCGGAAAGATGGCCGCTTCCCGGCCCTGCTG
CAGGGAGCTCAAAATGGAGGACGCGGCGCTCGGGAGAGCGGGCGGGTGAGTCACCCACACAAAGGAAAAG
GGCCTTTCCGTCCTCAGCCGTCGCTTCATGTGACTCCACGGAGTACCGGGCGCCGTCCAGGCACCTCGAT
TAGTTCTCGAGCTTTTGGAGTACGTCGTCTTTAGGTTGGGGGGAGGGGTTTTATGCGATGGAGTTTCCCC
ACACTGAGTGGGTGGAGACTGAAGTTAGGCCAGCTTGGCACTTGATGTAATTCTCCTTGGAATTTGCCCT
TTTTGAGTTTGGATCTTGGTTCATTCTCAAGCCTCAGACAGTGGTTCAAAGTTTTTTTCTTCCATTTCAG
GTGTCGTGAGGAATTAGCTTGGTACTAATACGACTCACTATAGGGAGACCCAAGCTGGCTAGGTAAGCTT
GATATCGAATTCCTGCAGCCCGGGGGATCCCGCCACCATGAAAAAGCCTGAACTCACCGCGACGTCTGTC
GAGAAGTTTCTGATCGAAAAGTTCGACAGCGTCTCCGACCTGATGCAGCTCTCGGAGGGCGAAGAATCTC
GTGCTTTCAGCTTCGATGTAGGAGGGCGTGGATATGTCCTGCGGGTAAATAGCTGCGCCGATGGTTTCTA
CAAAGATCGTTATGTTTATCGGCACTTTGCATCGGCCGCGCTCCCGATTCCGGAAGTGCTTGACATTGGG
GAATTCAGCGAGAGCCTGACCTATTGCATCTCCCGCCGTGCACAGGGTGTCACGTTGCAAGACCTGCCTG
AAACCGAACTGCCCGCTGTTCTGCAGCCGGTCGCGGAGGCCATGGATGCGATCGCTGCGGCCGATCTTAG
CCAGACGAGCGGGTTCGGCCCATTCGGACCGCAAGGAATCGGTCAATACACTACATGGCGTGATTTCATA
TGCGCGATTGCTGATCCCCATGTGTATCACTGGCAAACTGTGATGGACGACACCGTCAGTGCGTCCGTCG
CGCAGGCTCTCGATGAGCTGATGCTTTGGGCCGAGGACTGCCCCGAAGTCCGGCACCTCGTGCACGCGGA
TTTCGGCTCCAACAATGTCCTGACGGACAATGGCCGCATAACAGCGGTCATTGACTGGAGCGAGGCGATG
TTCGGGGATTCCCAATACGAGGTCGCCAACATCTTCTTCTGGAGGCCGTGGTTGGCTTGTATGGAGCAGC
AGACGCGCTACTTCGAGCGGAGGCATCCGGAGCTTGCAGGATCGCCGCGGCTCCGGGCGTATATGCTCCG
CATTGGTCTTGACCAACTCTATCAGAGCTTGGTTGACGGCAATTTCGATGATGCAGCTTGGGCGCAGGGT
CGATGCGACGCAATCGTCCGATCCGGAGCCGGGACTGTCGGGCGTACACAAATCGCCCGCAGAAGCGCGG
CCGTCTGGACCGATGGCTGTGTAGAAGTACTCGCCGATAGTGGAAACCGACGCCCCAGCACTCGTCCGAG
GGCAAAGGAAGGATCCGGCGCAACAAACTTCTCTCTGCTGAAACAAGCCGGAGATGTCGAAGAGAATCCT
GGACCGATGCGTATCCCCGTAGATGCCAGCACGAGCCGCCGCTTCACGCCGCCTTCCACCGCGCTGAGCC
CAGGCAAGATGAGCGAGGCGTTGCCGCTGGGCGCCCCGGACGCCGGCGCTGCCCTGGCCGGCAAGCTGAG
GAGCGGCGACCGCAGCATGGTGGAGGTGCTGGCCGACCACCCGGGCGAGCTGGTGCGCACCGACAGCCCC
TACTTCCTCTGCTCCGTGCTGCCTACGCACTGGCGCTGCAACAAGACCCTGCCCATCGCTTTCAAGGTGG
TGGCCCTAGGGGATGTTCCAGATGGCACTCTGGTCACTGTGATGGCTGGCAATGATGAAAACTACTCGGC
TGAGCTGAGAAATGCTACCGCAGCCATGAAGAACCAGGTTGCAAGATTTAATGACCTCAGGTTTGTCGGT
CGAAGTGGAAGAGGGAAAAGCTTCACTCTGACCATCACTGTCTTCACAAACCCACCGCAAGTCGCCACCT
ACCACAGAGCCATCAAAATCACAGTGGATGGGCCCCGAGAACCTCGAAGACATCGGCAGAAACTAGATGA
TCAGACCAAGCCCGGGAGCTTGTCCTTTTCCGAGCGGCTCAGTGAACTGGAGCAGCTGCGGCGCACAGCC
ATGAGGGTCAGCCCACACCACCCAGCCCCCACGCCCAACCCTCGTGCCTCCCTGAACCACTCCACTGCCT
TTAACCCTCAGCCTCAGAGTCAGATGCAGGATACAAGGCAGATCCAACCATCCCCACCGTGGTCCTACGA
TCAGTCCTACCAATACCTGGGATCCATTGCCTCTCCTTCTGTGCACCCAGCAACGCCCATTTCACCTGGA
CGTGCCAGCGGCATGACAACCCTCTCTGCAGAACTTTCCAGTCGACTCTCAACGGCACCCGACCTGACAG
CGTTCAGCGACCCGCGCCAGTTCCCCGCGCTGCCCTCCATCTCCGACCCCCGCATGCACTATCCAGGCGC
CTTCACCTACTCCCCGACGCCGGTCACCTCGGGCATCGGCATCGGCATGTCGGCCATGGGCTCGGCCACG
CGCTACCACACCTACCTGCCGCCGCCCTACCCCGGCTCGTCGCAAGCGCAGGGAGGCCCGTTCCAAGCCA
GCTCGCCCTCCTACCACCTGTACTACGGCGCCTCGGCCGGCTCCTACCAGTTCTCCATGGTGGGCGGCGA
GCGCTCGCCGCCGCGCATCCTGCCGCCCTGCACCAACGCCTCCACCGGCTCCGCGCTGCTCAACCCCAGC
CTCCCGAACCAGAGCGACGTGGTGGAGGCCGAGGGCAGCCACAGCAACTCCCCCACCAACATGGCGCCCT
CCGCGCGCCTGGAGGAGGCCGTGTGGAGGCCCTACTGACTAGCTAAGTTAGAACTATTTCCTGGCTGTTA
CGCGAATGACCAATTACTACTGACGGGCTTGTTAAACAGTGAACCGCCCGCCCCACGACCCGCAGCGCCC
GACCGAAAGGAGCGCACGACCCCATGCATCGAACAAAAGAAAAGGGGGGACTGGAAGGGCTAATTCACTC
CCAACGAAGACAAGATATCATAACTTCGTATAGCATACATTATACGAAGTTATCGTCTAGCTGGTCCGGA
CTGTACTGGGTCTCTCTGGTTAGACCAGATCTGAGCCTGGGAGCTCTCTGGCTAACTAGGGAACCCACTG
CTTAAGCCTCAATAAAGCTTGCCTTGAGTGCTTCAAGTAGTGTGTGCCCGTCTGTTGTGTGACTCTGGTA
ACTAGAGATCCCTCAGACCCTTTTAGTCAGTGTGGAAAATCTCTAGCAGGGCCCGTTTAAACCCGCTGAT
CAGCCTCGACTGTGCCTTCTAGTTGCCAGCCATCTGTTGTTTGCCCCTCCCCCGTGCCTTCCTTGACCCT
GGAAGGTGCCACTCCCACTGTCCTTTCCTAATAAAATGAGGAAATTGCATCGCATTGTCTGAGTAGGTGT
CATTCTATTCTGGGGGGTGGGGTGGGGCAGGACAGCAAGGGGGAGGATTGGGAAGACAATAGCAGGCATG
CTGGGGATGCGGTGGGCTCTATGGCTTCTGAGGCGGAAAGAACCAGCTGGGGCTCTAGGGGGTATCCCC
[124 nt withheld, positions 6090-6213]
C
[91 nt withheld, positions 6215-6305]
A
[49 nt withheld, positions 6307-6355]
CCTTTGACGTTGGAGTCCACGTTCTTT
[37 nt withheld, positions 6383-6419]
ACCCTATCTCGGTCTATTCTTTTGATTTATAAGGGATTTTGCCGATTTCGGCCTATTGGTTAAAAAATGA
GCTGATTTAACAAAAATTTAACGCGAATTAATTCTGTGGAATGTGTGTCAGTTAGGGTGTGGAAAGTCCC
CAGGCTCCCCAGCAGGCAGAAGTATGCAAAGCATGCATCTCAATTAGTCAGCAACCAGGTGTGGAAAGTC
CCCAGGCTCCCCAGCAGGCAGAAGTATGCAAAGCATGCATCTCAATTAGTCAGCAACCATAGTCCCGCCC
CTAACTCCGCCCATCCCGCCCCTAACTCCGCCCAGTTCCGCCCATTCTCCGCCCCATGGCTGACTAATTT
TTTTTATTTATGCAGAGGCCGAGGCCGCCTCTGCCTCTGAGCTATTCCAGAAGTAGTGAGGAGGCTTTTT
TGGAGGCCTAGGCTTTTGCAAAAAGCTCCCGGGAGCTTGTATATCCATTTTCGGATCTGATCAGCACGTG
TTGACAATTAATCATCGGCATAGTATATCGGCATAGTATAATACGACAAGGTGAGGAACTAAACCATGGC
CAAGTTGACCAGTGCCGTTCCGGTGCTCACCGCGCGCGACGTCGCCGGAGCGGTCGAGTTCTGGACCGAC
CGGCTCGGGTTCTCCCGGGACTTCGTGGAGGACGACTTCGCCGGTGTGGTCCGGGACGACGTGACCCTGT
TCATCAGCGCGGTCCAGGACCAGGTGGTGCCGGACAACACCCTGGCCTGGGTGTGGGTGCGCGGCCTGGA
CGAGCTGTACGCCGAGTGGTCGGAGGTCGTGTCCACGAACTTCCGGGACGCCTCCGGGCCGGCCATGACC
GAGATCGGCGAGCAGCCGTGGGGGCGGGAGTTCGCCCTGCGCGACCCGGCCGGCAACTGCGTGCACTTCG
TGGCCGAGGAGCAGGACTGACACGTGCTACGAGATTTCGATTCCACCGCCGCCTTCTATGAAAGGTTGGG
CTTCGGAATCGTTTTCCGGGACGCCGGCTGGATGATCCTCCAGCGCGGGGATCTCATGCTGGAGTTCTTC
GCCCACCCCAACTTGTTTATTGCAGCTTATAATGGTTACAAATAAAGCAATAGCATCACAAATTTCACAA
ATAAAGCATTTTTTTCACTGCATTCTAGTTGTGGTTTGTCCAAACTCATCAATGTATCTTATCATGTCTG
TATACCGTCGACCTCTAGCTAGAGCTTGGCGTAATCATGGTCATAGCTGTTTCCTGTGTGAAATTGTTAT
CCGCTCACAATTCCACACAACATACGAGCCGGAAGCATAAAGTGTAAAGCCTGGGGTGCCTAATGAGTGA
GCTAACTCACATTAATTGCGTTGCGCTCACTGCCCGCTTTCCAGTCGGGAAACCTGTCGTGCCAGCTGCA
TTAATGAATCGGCCAACGCGCGGGGAGAGGCGGTTTGCGTATTGGGCGCTCTTCCGCTTCCTCGCTCACT
GACTCGCTGCGCTCGGTCGTTCGGCTGCGGCGAGCGGTATCAGCTCACTCAAAGGCGGTAATACGGTTAT
CCACAGAATCAGGGGATAACGCAGGAAAGAACATGTGAGCAAAAGGCCAGCAAAAGGCCAGGAACCGTAA
AAAGGCCGCGTTGCTGGCGTTTTTCCATAGGCTCCGCCCCCCTGACGAGCATCACAAAAATCGACGCTCA
AGTCAGAGGTGGCGAAACCCGACAGGACTATAAAGATACCAGGCGTTTCCCCCTGGAAGCTCCCTCGTGC
GCTCTCCTGTTCCGACCCTGCCGCTTACCGGATACCTGTCCGCCTTTCTCCCTTCGGGAAGCGTGGCGCT
TTCTCATAGCTCACGCTGTAGGTATCTCAGTTCGGTGTAGGTCGTTCGCTCCAAGCTGGGCTGTGTGCAC
GAACCCCCCGTTCAGCCCGACCGCTGCGCCTTATCCGGTAACTATCGTCTTGAGTCCAACCCGGTAAGAC
ACGACTTATCGCCACTGGCAGCAGCCACTGGTAACAGGATTAGCAGAGCGAGGTATGTAGGCGGTGCTAC
AGAGTTCTTGAAGTGGTGGCCTAACTACGGCTACACTAGAAGAACAGTATTTGGTATCTGCGCTCTGCTG
AAGCCAGTTACCTTCGGAAAAAGAGTTGGTAGCTCTTGATCCGGCAAACAAACCACCGCTGGTAGCGGTG
GTTTTTTTGTTTGCAAGCAGCAGATTACGCGCAGAAAAAAAGGATCTCAAGAAGATCCTTTGATCTTTTC
TACGGGGTCTGACGCTCAGTGGAACGAAAACTCACGTTAAGGGATTTTGGTCATGAGATTATCAAAAAGG
ATCTTCACCTAGATCCTTTTAAATTAAAAATGAAGTTTTAAATCAATCTAAAGTATATATGAGTAAACTT
GGTCTGACAGTTACCAATGCTTAATCAGTGAGGCACCTATCTCAGCGATCTGTCTATTTCGTTCATCCAT
AGTTGCCTGACTCCCCGTCGTGTAGATAACTACGATACGGGAGGGCTTACCATCTGGCCCCAGTGCTGCA
ATGATACCGCGAGACCCACGCTCACCGGCTCCAGATTTATCAGCAATAAACCAGCCAGCCGGAAGGGCCG
AGCGCAGAAGTGGTCCTGCAACTTTATCCGCCTCCATCCAGTCTATTAATTGTTGCCGGGAAGCTAGAGT
AAGTAGTTCGCCAGTTAATAGTTTGCGCAACGTTGTTGCCATTGCTACAGGCATCGTGGTGTCACGCTCG
TCGTTTGGTATGGCTTCATTCAGCTCCGGTTCCCAACGATCAAGGCGAGTTACATGATCCCCCATGTTGT
GCAAAAAAGCGGTTAGCTCCTTCGGTCCTCCGATCGTTGTCAGAAGTAAGTTGGCCGCAGTGTTATCACT
CATGGTTATGGCAGCACTGCATAATTCTCTTACTGTCATGCCATCCGTAAGATGCTTTTCTGTGACTGGT
GAGTACTCAACCAAGTCATTCTGAGAATAGTGTATGCGGCGACCGAGTTGCTCTTGCCCGGCGTCAATAC
GGGATAATACCGCGCCACATAGCAGAACTTTAAAAGTGCTCATCATTGGAAAACGTTCTTCGGGGCGAAA
ACTCTCAAGGATCTTACCGCTGTTGAGATCCAGTTCGATGTAACCCACTCGTGCACCCAACTGATCTTCA
GCATCTTTTACTTTCACCAGCGTTTCTGGGTGAGCAAAAACAGGAAGGCAAAATGCCGCAAAAAAGGGAA
TAAGGGCGACACGGAAATGTTGAATACTCATACTCTTCCTTTTTCAATATTATTGAAGCATTTATCAGGG
TTATTGTCTCATGAGCGGATACATATTTGAATGTATTTAGAAAAATAAACAAATAGGGGTTCCGCGCACA
TTTCCCCGAAAAGTGCCACCTGACGTCGACGGATCGGGAGATCTCCCGATCCCCTATGGTGCACTCTCAG
TACAATCTGCTCTGATGCCGCATAGTTAAGCCAGTATCTGCTCCCTGCTTGTGTGTTGGAGGTCGCTGAG
TAGTGCGCGAGCAAAATTTAAGCTACAACAAGGCAAGGCTTGACCGACAATTGCATGAAGAATCTGCTTA
GGGTTAGGCGTTTTGCGCTGCTTCGCGATGTACGGGCCAGATATACGCGTTGACATTGATTATTGACTAG
TTATTAATAGTAATCAATTACGGGGTCATTAGTTCATAGCCCATATATGGAGTTCCGCGTTACATAACTT
ACGGTAAATGGCCCGCCTGGCTGACCGCCCAACGACCCCCGCCCATTGACGTCAATAATGACGTATGTTC
CCATAGTAACGCCAATAGGGACTTTCCATTGACGTCAATGGGTGGAGTATTTACGGTAAACTGCCCACTT
GGCAGTACATCAAGTGTATCATATGCCAAGTACGCCCCCTATTGACGTCAATGACGGTAAATGGCCCGCC
TGGCATTATGCCCAGTACATGACCTTATGGGACTTTCCTACTTGGCAGTACATCTACGTATTAGTCATCG
CTATTACCATGGTGATGCGGTTTTGGCAGTACATCAATGGGCGTGGATAGCGGTTTGACTCACGGGGATT
TCCAAGTCTCCACCCCATTGACGTCAATGGGAGTTTGTTTTGGCACCAAAATCAACGGGACTTTCCAAAA
TGTCGTAACAACTCCGCCCCATTGACGCAAATGGGCGGTAGGCGTGTACGGTGGGAGGTCTATATAAGCA
GCGCGTTTTGCCTGTACTGGGTCTCTCTGGTTAGACCAGATCTGAGCCTGGGAGCTCTCTGGCTAACTAG
GGAACCCACTGCTTAAGCCTCAATAAAGCTTGCCTTGAGTGCTTCAAGTAGTGTGTGCCCGTCTGTTGTG
TGACTCTGGTAACTAGAGATCCCTCAGACCCTTTTAGTCAGTGTGGAAAATCTCTAGCAGTGGCGCCCGA
ACAGGGACTTGAAAGCGAAAGGGAAACCAGAGGAGC
Features (pLannotate 1.2.2; 33 found; start..end, strand, type, name):
    109..472     +  CDS            HIV-1 gag (fragment): gag protein from human immunodeficiency virus 1; gag
    618..851     +  misc_feature   RRE: The Rev response element (RRE) of HIV-1 allows for Rev-dependent mRNA export from the nucleus to the cytoplasm.
   1228..1328    +  CDS            Rev (fragment): human immunodeficiency virus 1 (HIV-1) Rev protein; rev; enhances nuclear export of unspliced and incompletely spliced viral mRNAs
   1378..1495    +  misc_feature   cPPT/CTS: central polypurine tract and central termination sequence of HIV-1
   1558..1624    +  CDS            small t antigen (fragment): SV40 (simian virus 40) small t antigen
   1631..2809    +  promoter       EF-1α promoter: strong constitutive promoter for human elongation factor EF-1α
   2826..2844    +  promoter       T7 promoter: promoter for bacteriophage T7 RNA polymerase
   2864..2900    -  misc_feature   MCS (fragment): pBluescript multiple cloning site
   2908..3930    +  CDS            hph: KHYB_ECOLX - Experimental evidence at protein level: Swiss-Prot protein existence level 1. The aminoglycoside phosphotransferases achieve inactivation of their antibiotic substrates by phosphorylation. Only phosphorylates hygromycin and closely related compounds such as demethyl analogs and destomycin. From Escherichia coli.
   3997..5355    +  CDS            RUNX1: RUNX1_HUMAN - Also known as AML1, CBFA2. Experimental evidence at protein level: Swiss-Prot protein existence level 1. Isoform AML-1L interferes with the transactivation activity of RUNX1. From Homo sapiens (Human).
   5439..5552    +  CDS            nef (fragment): NEF_HV1LA - Experimental evidence at protein level: Swiss-Prot protein existence level 1. Extracellular Nef protein targets CD4(+) T-lymphocytes for apoptosis by interacting with CXCR4 surface receptors. From Human immunodeficiency virus type 1 group M subtype B (isolate Lai) (HIV-1).
   5550..5583    +  protein_bind   loxP: Cre-mediated recombination occurs in the 8-bp core sequence (GCATACAT). Cre recombinase
   5608..5788    +  LTR            5' LTR (truncated): truncated 5' long terminal repeat (LTR) from HIV-1
   5820..6044    +  polyA_signal   bGH poly(A) signal: bovine growth hormone polyadenylation signal
   6048..6069    +  promoter       SV40 promoter (fragment): SV40 enhancer and early promoter
   6090..6518    +  rep_origin     f1 ori (sequence partly withheld): f1 bacteriophage origin of replication; arrow indicates direction of (+) strand synthesis
   6532..6861    +  promoter       SV40 promoter: SV40 enhancer and early promoter
   6909..6956    +  promoter       EM7 promoter: synthetic bacterial promoter&nbsp
   6975..7349    +  CDS            BleoR: antibiotic-binding protein; Sh ble from Streptoalloteichus hindustanus; confers resistance to bleomycin, phleomycin, and Zeocin™
   7359..7484    +  CDS            ble (fragment): BLE_KLEPN - Experimental evidence at protein level: Swiss-Prot protein existence level 1. Binding protein with a strong affinity to the bleomycin family of antibiotics. Binds to CL990; an antimitotic-antibiotic compound. From Klebsiella pneumoniae.
   7479..7600    +  polyA_signal   SV40 poly(A) signal: SV40 polyadenylation signal
   7671..7693    -  protein_bind   lac operator (fragment): The lac repressor binds to the lac operator to inhibit transcription in E. coli. This inhibition can be relieved by adding lactose or isopropyl-β-D-thiogalactopyranoside (IPTG). lac repressor encoded by lacI
   7697..7727    -  promoter       lac promoter: promoter for the E. coli lac operon
   7742..7763    -  protein_bind   CAP binding site: CAP binding activates transcription in the presence of cAMP. E. coli catabolite activator protein
   7776..7868    -  CDS            lacI (fragment): lac repressor; lacI; The lac repressor binds to the lac operator to inhibit transcription in E. coli. This inhibition can be relieved by adding lactose or isopropyl-β-D-thiogalactopyranoside (IPTG).
   8051..8639    -  rep_origin     ori: high-copy-number ColE1/pMB1/pBR322/pUC origin of replication
   8810..9670    -  CDS            AmpR: β-lactamase; bla; confers resistance to ampicillin, carbenicillin, and related antibiotics
   9671..9775    -  promoter       AmpR promoter: bla
   9834..9886    -  misc_feature   bom (fragment): basis of mobility region from pBR322
  10041..10420   +  enhancer       CMV enhancer: human cytomegalovirus immediate early enhancer
  10421..10620   +  promoter       CMV promoter: human cytomegalovirus (CMV) immediate early promoter
  10638..10818   +  LTR            5' LTR (truncated): truncated 5' long terminal repeat (LTR) from HIV-1
  10865..125     +  misc_feature   HIV-1 Ψ (across the origin): packaging signal of human immunodeficiency virus type 1
