[The description below was written by a language model from this plasmid's Addgene catalogue record and pLannotate feature annotations shown in this document.]
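Description:
EF1A_Hygro_P2A_RUNX1_N69Y_Barcode is a lentiviral transfer plasmid for mammalian overexpression of a human RUNX1 (AML1) point mutant, N69Y. It is derived from the EF1a_mCherry_P2A_Hygro_Barcode backbone by Gibson cloning. In bacteria it is maintained through a high-copy ColE1/pUC-type origin with ampicillin resistance (β-lactamase), and an f1 origin is also present. The sequenced plasmid is about 10.9 kb. The viral portion follows a third-generation-style layout. A CMV enhancer/promoter fused to a truncated HIV-1 5' LTR drives genomic RNA production in packaging cells. It is followed by the Ψ packaging signal, a partial gag region, the Rev response element for Rev-dependent nuclear export, and the cPPT/CTS element. A second truncated LTR preceded by a loxP site closes the provirus, with a bGH polyadenylation signal downstream.

Between the LTRs, the human EF-1α promoter drives a single transcript encoding hygromycin phosphotransferase (hph) followed by the 1,359 bp RUNX1 N69Y coding sequence. The construct name indicates that the two are joined by a P2A self-cleaving peptide, which is not separately annotated but fits the short gap between the two reading frames. This arrangement ties hygromycin selection of transduced cells to expression of the mutant transcription factor. The name also indicates a barcode, presumably for identifying the variant in pooled experiments, though no barcode feature is annotated in the table. Outside the viral region, an SV40/EM7-driven bleomycin/Zeocin resistance cassette remains from the backbone. The construct belongs to a study phenotyping coding variants in RUNX1.
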