Addgene plasmid #170932: EF1A_Hygro_P2A_RUNX1_N69Y_Barcode
Purpose: Overexpression of RUNX1 N69Y mutant protein.
Depositing lab: Prashant Mali. Depositing organization: University of California, San Diego (UCSD). Publication: Interface-guided phenotyping of coding variants in the transcription factor RUNX1. Ozturk K, Panwala R, Sheen J, Ford K, Jayne N, Portell A, Zhang DE, Hutter S, Haferlach T, Ideker T, Mali P, Carter H. Cell Rep. 2024 Jul 4;43(7):114436. doi: 10.1016/j.celrep.2024.114436. PubMed 38968069.
Backbone
  Vector backbone: EF1a_mCherry_P2A_Hygro_Barcode
  Backbone manufacturer: Prashant Mali (Addgene #120426)
  Backbone size w/o insert (bp): 9508
  Vector type: Mammalian Expression, Lentiviral
  Selectable markers: Hygromycin
Growth in bacteria
  Bacterial resistance: Ampicillin, 100 μg/mL
  Growth temperature: 37°C
  Growth strain: NEB Stable
  Copy number: High Copy
Gene/Insert
  Gene/Insert name: RUNX1 (alt name: AML1)
  Species: H. sapiens (human)
  Insert size (bp): 1359
  Mutation: N69Y
  Entrez Gene: RUNX1 (a.k.a. AML1, AML1-EVI-1, AMLCR1, CBF2alpha, CBFA2, EVI-1, PEBP2aB, PEBP2alpha)
  Promoter: Ef1A
  Cloning method: Gibson Cloning
  Sequencing primers: 5′ CTGTGTAGAAGTACTCGCCGATAGTG; 3′ TCTTGTCTTCGTTGGGAGTG
Terms and licenses: Academic/Nonprofit Terms; Industry Terms: Not Available to Industry
Depositor comments: Please visit https://doi.org/10.1101/2023.08.03.551876 for bioRxiv preprint.
How to cite: EF1A_Hygro_P2A_RUNX1_N69Y_Barcode was a gift from Prashant Mali (Addgene plasmid # 170932 ; http://n2t.net/addgene:170932 ; RRID:Addgene_170932)
